>Addgene plasmid #111301 | sub2-1 pRS315 | addgene full sequence | sequence record 217250 | Addgene NGS Result
AGCCGAACGACCGAGCGCAGCGAGTCAGTGAGCGAGGAAGCGGAAGAGCGCCCAATACGCAAACCGCCTC
TCCCCGCGCGTTGGCCGATTCATTAATGCAGCTGGCACGACAGGTTTCCCGACTGGAAAGCGGGCAGTGA
GCGCAACGCAATTAATGTGAGTTAGCTCACTCATTAGGCACCCCAGGCTTTACACTTTATGCTTCCGGCT
CGTATGTTGTGTGGAATTGTGAGCGGATAACAATTTCACACAGGAAACAGCTATGACCATGATTACGCCA
AGCTCGAAATTAACCCTCACTAAAGGGAACAAAAGCTGGTACCGGGCCCCCCCTCGAGGTCGACAACACG
CCGAATAAACAAAGGGTTTCTTCAATACCTGATATAGTAGCTAGAGGGCAGAAGTTTGAGGTGATATCTT
TCTGAGTGTTGTTATTTTTGTAAGTCGTAACACGGAACTGTTTGCCTGTTGGAATTTTACGTTACTATTC
TCATCGGTATAACTAGCTTATATTCACTTTGGCAATAGGTTAAAAAAAGCTCGTTCATTTTTTTAAAAAC
AGCAACGATGTCACACGAAGGTGAAGAAGATTTATTGGAGTACTCCGATAACGAACAAGAAATTCAAATT
GGTGCCTCTAAGGCCGCTGAAGCTGGAGAAACTGGCGCCGCCACTTCTGCAACTGAAGGTGATAATAATA
ACAACACTGCAGCTGGCGACAAGAAAGGTTCCTATGTTGGTATCCATTCCACCGGTTTCAAAGATTTCTT
GCTAAAGCCAGAACTATCAAGAGCCATCATTGACTGTGGTTTTGGACATCCTTCTGAGGTCCAGCAACAT
ACCATTCCTCAGTCAATTCATGGTACCGATGTCTTGTGTCAAGCAAAGTCTGGTTTAGGTAAGACAGCTG
TCTTTGTCTTATCCACTCTACAACAATTGGACCCTGTTCCAGGTGAAGTTGCCGTTGTTGTCATTTGTAA
TGCTAGAGAAATGGCCTATCAAACTCGTAACGAGTATTTGAGATTTTCCAAATATATGCCAGACGTTAAG
ACAGCAGTCTTTTACGGTGGTACTCCAATTTCTAAGGATGCTGAACTTTTAAAGAATAAAGATACTGCTC
CTCACATTGTTGTTGCAACTCCAGGTCGTTTAAAAGCGTTAGTGAGAGAAAAATACATTGATTCGTCACA
CGTCAAGAACTTTGTCATAGATGAATGTGATAAGGTTTTAGAAGAATTAGACATGAGAAGAGATGTGCAA
GAAATTTTCAGAGCTACTCCAAGAGACAAACAAGTCATGATGTTTTCAGCCACACTTTCTCAAGAAATTA
GACCAATTTGTAGACGCTTCTTACAGAATCCATTGGAAATTTTCGTCGATGATGAAGCTAAGCTAACCTT
GCACGGGTTGCAACAATATTATATCAAATTAGAAGAACGTGAAAAGAACCGTAAATTGGCTCAATTATTA
GATGATTTGGAGTTCAATCAAGTCATTATTTTCGTTAAATCTACCACAAGAGCTAATGAGTTGACCAAAC
TATTAAACGCCTCTAACTTTCCGGCTATCACCGTTCATGGTCATATGAAACAAGAAGAACGTATTGCTCG
TTACAAGGCTTTCAAAGATTTTGAAAAACGTATTTGCGTGTCCACAGATGTTTTTGGTAGAGGTATCGAT
ATTGAACGTATTAATTTAGCCATCAATTACGATTTGACTAATGAAGCTGACCAATATTTACATCGTGTCG
GTAGAGCTGGTAGATTTGGTACTAAGGGTTTGGCTATTTCATTCGTTTCTTCAAAGGAAGATGAGGAAGT
CTTGGCTAAGATCCAAGAGCGTTTCGATGTCAAAATCGCTGAATTCCCAGAAGAAGGCATTGATCCGTCC
ACTTATTTGAATAATTAATAAAGGAAAAAAGATACGTTTTTATATAGATTATATAAAGATTTTGTATTAT
TCAAACGAACAAAACAAACAAAAAAGGGGAAGTGGAAAAAAATTAGCAGTTATAGCGAAAGATTGAGTTT
TTGTTGGAAAATGAACGTAGTGTAGTCATTTCGTGAACGCACAAGACAATTCTATTGGGCATCACATGGC
AAAGCATGATAAGGAAATGAAGTTTTGGGAATGATTCTAAATTAACGTTTTACCCGTTATAGGAAGATAT
ACAGTATATGTAAGTAAAAAGTTTTTTAATACAATAGATGTGCAAAGAAAAGTGAAGAGATTTCTGGAAA
AAATCTTGAAATTTTCTTAACGGTAAGATTTTTGGAATCTAGAGCGGCCCCAATTCGCCCTATAGTGAGT
CGTATTACAATTCACTGGCCGTCGTTTTACAACGTCGTGACTGGGAAAACCCTGGCGTTACCCAACTTAA
TCGCCTTGCAGCACATCCCCCTTTCGCCAGCTGGCGTAATAGCGAAGAGGCCCGCACCGATCGCCCTTCC
CAACAGTTGCGCAGCCTGAATGGCGAATGG
[124 nt withheld, positions 2481-2604]
C
[91 nt withheld, positions 2606-2696]
A
[49 nt withheld, positions 2698-2746]
CCTTTGACGTTGGAGTCCACGTTCTTT
[37 nt withheld, positions 2774-2810]
ACCCTATCTCGGTCTATTCTTTTGATTTATAAGGGATTTTGCCGATTTCGGCCTATTGGTTAAAAAATGA
GCTGATTTAACAAAAATTTAACGCGAATTTTAACAAAATATTAACGCTTACAATTTCCTGATGCGGTATT
TTCTCCTTACGCATCTGTGCGGTATTTCACACCGCATATCGACCGGTCGAGGAGAACTTCTAGTATATCT
ACATACCTAATATTATTGCCTTATTAAAAATGGAATCCCAACAATTACATCAAAATCCACATTCTCTTCA
AAATCAATTGTCCTGTACTTCCTTGTTCATGTGTGTTCAAAAACGTTATATTTATAGGATAATTATACTC
TATTTCTCAACAAGTAATTGGTTGTTTGGCCGAGCGGTCTAAGGCGCCTGATTCAAGAAATATCTTGACC
GCAGTTAACTGTGGGAATACTCAGGTATCGTAAGATGCAAGAGTTCGAATCTCTTAGCAACCATTATTTT
TTTCCTCAACATAACGAGAACACACAGGGGCGCTATCGCACAGAATCAAATTCGATGACTGGAAATTTTT
TGTTAATTTCAGAGGTCGCCTGACGCATATACCTTTTTCAACTGAAAAATTGGGAGAAAAAGGAAAGGTG
AGAGCGCCGGAACCGGCTTTTCATATAGAATAGAGAAGCGTTCATGACTAAATGCTTGCATCACAATACT
TGAAGTTGACAATATTATTTAAGGACCTATTGTTTTTTCCAATAGGTGGTTAGCAATCGTCTTACTTTCT
AACTTTTCTTACCTTTTACATTTCAGCAATATATATATATATATTTCAAGGATATACCATTCTAATGTCT
GCCCCTAAGAAGATCGTCGTTTTGCCAGGTGACCACGTTGGTCAAGAAATCACAGCCGAAGCCATTAAGG
TTCTTAAAGCTATTTCTGATGTTCGTTCCAATGTCAAGTTCGATTTCGAAAATCATTTAATTGGTGGTGC
TGCTATCGATGCTACAGGTGTTCCACTTCCAGATGAGGCGCTGGAAGCCTCCAAGAAGGCTGATGCCGTT
TTGTTAGGTGCTGTGGGTGGTCCTAAATGGGGTACCGGTAGTGTTAGACCTGAACAAGGTTTACTAAAAA
TCCGTAAAGAACTTCAATTGTACGCCAACTTAAGACCATGTAACTTTGCATCCGACTCTCTTTTAGACTT
ATCTCCAATCAAGCCACAATTTGCTAAAGGTACTGACTTCGTTGTTGTCAGAGAATTAGTGGGAGGTATT
TACTTTGGTAAGAGAAAGGAAGACGATGGTGATGGTGTCGCTTGGGATAGTGAACAATACACCGTTCCAG
AAGTGCAAAGAATCACAAGAATGGCCGCTTTCATGGCCCTACAACATGAGCCACCATTGCCTATTTGGTC
CTTGGATAAAGCTAATGTTTTGGCCTCTTCAAGATTATGGAGAAAAACTGTGGAGGAAACCATCAAGAAC
GAATTCCCTACATTGAAGGTTCAACATCAATTGATTGATTCTGCCGCCATGATCCTAGTTAAGAACCCAA
CCCACCTAAATGGTATTATAATCACCAGCAACATGTTTGGTGATATCATCTCCGATGAAGCCTCCGTTAT
CCCAGGTTCCTTGGGTTTGTTGCCATCTGCGTCCTTGGCCTCTTTGCCAGACAAGAACACCGCATTTGGT
TTGTACGAACCATGCCACGGTTCTGCTCCAGATTTGCCAAAGAATAAGGTCAACCCTATCGCCACTATCT
TGTCTGCTGCAATGATGTTGAAATTGTCATTGAACTTGCCTGAAGAAGGTAAGGCCATTGAAGATGCAGT
TAAAAAGGTTTTGGATGCAGGTATCAGAACTGGTGATTTAGGTGGTTCCAACAGTACCACCGAAGTCGGT
GATGCTGTCGCCGAAGAAGTTAAGAAAATCCTTGCTTAAAAAGATTCTCTTTTTTTATGATATTTGTACA
TAAACTTTATAAATGAAATTCATAATAGAAACGACACGAAATTACAAAATGGAATATGTTCATAGGGTAG
ACGAAACTATATACGCAATCTACATACATTTATCAAGAAGGAGAAAAAGGAGGATGTAAAGGAATACAGG
TAAGCAAATTGATACTAATGGCTCAACGTGATAAGGAAAAAGAATTGCACTTTAACATTAATATTGACAA
GGAGGAGGGCACCACACAAAAAGTTAGGTGTAACAGAAAATCATGAAACTATGATTCCTAATTTATATAT
TGGAGGATTTTCTCTAAAAAAAAAAAAATACAACAAATAAAAAACACTCAATGACCTGACCATTTGATGG
AGTTTAAGTCAATACCTTCTTGAACCATTTCCCATAATGGTGAAAGTTCCCTCAAGAATTTTACTCTGTC
AGAAACGGCCTTAACGACGTAGTCGATATGGTGCACTCTCAGTACAATCTGCTCTGATGCCGCATAGTTA
AGCCAGCCCCGACACCCGCCAACACCCGCTGACGCGCCCTGACGGGCTTGTCTGCTCCCGGCATCCGCTT
ACAGACAAGCTGTGACCGTCTCCGGGAGCTGCATGTGTCAGAGGTTTTCACCGTCATCACCGAAACGCGC
GAGACGAAAGGGCCTCGTGATACGCCTATTTTTATAGGTTAATGTCATGATAATAATGGTTTCTTAGGAC
GGATCGCTTGCCTGTAACTTACACGCGCCTCGTATCTTTTAATGATGGAATAATTTGGGAATTTACTCTG
TGTTTATTTATTTTTATGTTTTGTATTTGGATTTTAGAAAGTAAATAAAGAAGGTAGAAGAGTTACGGAA
TGAAGAAAAAAAAATAAACAAAGGTTTAAAAAATTTCAACAAAAAGCGTACTTTACATATATATTTATTA
GACAAGAAAAGCAGATTAAATAGATATACATTCGATTAACGATAAGTAAAATGTAAAATCACAGGATTTT
CGTGTGTGGTCTTCTACACAGACAAGATGAAACAATTCGGCATTAATACCTGAGAGCAGGAAGAGCAAGA
TAAAAGGTAGTATTTGTTGGCGATCCCCCTAGAGTCTTTTACATCTTCGGAAAACAAAAACTATTTTTTC
TTTAATTTCTTTTTTTACTTTCTATTTTTAATTTATATATTTATATTAAAAAATTTAAATTATAATTATT
TTTATAGCACGTGATGAAAAGGACCCAGGTGGCACTTTTCGGGGAAATGTGCGCGGAACCCCTATTTGTT
TATTTTTCTAAATACATTCAAATATGTATCCGCTCATGAGACAATAACCCTGATAAATGCTTCAATAATA
TTGAAAAAGGAAGAGTATGAGTATTCAACATTTCCGTGTCGCCCTTATTCCCTTTTTTGCGGCATTTTGC
CTTCCTGTTTTTGCTCACCCAGAAACGCTGGTGAAAGTAAAAGATGCTGAAGATCAGTTGGGTGCACGAG
TGGGTTACATCGAACTGGATCTCAACAGCGGTAAGATCCTTGAGAGTTTTCGCCCCGAAGAACGTTTTCC
AATGATGAGCACTTTTAAAGTTCTGCTATGTGGCGCGGTATTATCCCGTATTGACGCCGGGCAAGAGCAA
CTCGGTCGCCGCATACACTATTCTCAGAATGACTTGGTTGAGTACTCACCAGTCACAGAAAAGCATCTTA
CGGATGGCATGACAGTAAGAGAATTATGCAGTGCTGCCATAACCATGAGTGATAACACTGCGGCCAACTT
ACTTCTGACAACGATCGGAGGACCGAAGGAGCTAACCGCTTTTTTGCACAACATGGGGGATCATGTAACT
CGCCTTGATCGTTGGGAACCGGAGCTGAATGAAGCCATACCAAACGACGAGCGTGACACCACGATGCCTG
TAGCAATGGCAACAACGTTGCGCAAACTATTAACTGGCGAACTACTTACTCTAGCTTCCCGGCAACAATT
AATAGACTGGATGGAGGCGGATAAAGTTGCAGGACCACTTCTGCGCTCGGCCCTTCCGGCTGGCTGGTTT
ATTGCTGATAAATCTGGAGCCGGTGAGCGTGGGTCTCGCGGTATCATTGCAGCACTGGGGCCAGATGGTA
AGCCCTCCCGTATCGTAGTTATCTACACGACGGGGAGTCAGGCAACTATGGATGAACGAAATAGACAGAT
CGCTGAGATAGGTGCCTCACTGATTAAGCATTGGTAACTGTCAGACCAAGTTTACTCATATATACTTTAG
ATTGATTTAAAACTTCATTTTTAATTTAAAAGGATCTAGGTGAAGATCCTTTTTGATAATCTCATGACCA
AAATCCCTTAACGTGAGTTTTCGTTCCACTGAGCGTCAGACCCCGTAGAAAAGATCAAAGGATCTTCTTG
AGATCCTTTTTTTCTGCGCGTAATCTGCTGCTTGCAAACAAAAAAACCACCGCTACCAGCGGTGGTTTGT
TTGCCGGATCAAGAGCTACCAACTCTTTTTCCGAAGGTAACTGGCTTCAGCAGAGCGCAGATACCAAATA
CTGTTCTTCTAGTGTAGCCGTAGTTAGGCCACCACTTCAAGAACTCTGTAGCACCGCCTACATACCTCGC
TCTGCTAATCCTGTTACCAGTGGCTGCTGCCAGTGGCGATAAGTCGTGTCTTACCGGGTTGGACTCAAGA
CGATAGTTACCGGATAAGGCGCAGCGGTCGGGCTGAACGGGGGGTTCGTGCACACAGCCCAGCTTGGAGC
GAACGACCTACACCGAACTGAGATACCTACAGCGTGAGCTATGAGAAAGCGCCACGCTTCCCGAAGGGAG
AAAGGCGGACAGGTATCCGGTAAGCGGCAGGGTCGGAACAGGAGAGCGCACGAGGGAGCTTCCAGGGGGA
AACGCCTGGTATCTTTATAGTCCTGTCGGGTTTCGCCACCTCTGACTTGAGCGTCGATTTTTGTGATGCT
CGTCAGGGGGGCGGAGCCTATGGAAAAACGCCAGCAACGCGGCCTTTTTACGGTTCCTGGCCTTTTGCTG
GCCTTTTGCTCACATGTTCTTTCCTGCGTTATCCCCTGATTCTGTGGATAACCGTATTACCGCCTTTGAG
TGAGCTGATACCGCTCGCCGC
Features (pLannotate 1.2.2; 22 found; start..end, strand, type, name):
      4..46      +  rep_origin     RSF ori (fragment): Plasmids containing the RSF 1030 origin of replication can be propagated in E. coli cells that contain additional plasmids with compatible origins.
     48..140     +  CDS            lacI (fragment): lac repressor; lacI; The lac repressor binds to the lac operator to inhibit transcription in E. coli. This inhibition can be relieved by adding lactose or isopropyl-β-D-thiogalactopyranoside (IPTG).
    153..174     +  protein_bind   CAP binding site: CAP binding activates transcription in the presence of cAMP. E. coli catabolite activator protein
    189..219     +  promoter       lac promoter: promoter for the E. coli lac operon
    227..243     +  protein_bind   lac operator: The lac repressor binds to the lac operator to inhibit transcription in E. coli. This inhibition can be relieved by adding lactose or isopropyl-β-D-thiogalactopyranoside (IPTG). lac repressor encoded by lacI
    288..306     +  promoter       T3 promoter: promoter for bacteriophage T3 RNA polymerase
    318..344     -  misc_feature   MCS (fragment): pBluescript multiple cloning site
    568..1905    +  CDS            SUB2: SUB2_YEAST - Experimental evidence at protein level: Swiss-Prot protein existence level 1. ATP-binding RNA helicase component of the TREX complex involved in transcription elongation and required for the export of mRNA out of the nucleus. SUB2 plays also a role in pre-mRNA splicing and spliceosome assembly. May be involved in rDNA and telomeric silencing, and maintenance of genome integrity. From Saccharomyces cerevisiae (strain ATCC 204508 / S288c) (Baker's yeast).
   2299..2317    -  promoter       T7 promoter: promoter for bacteriophage T7 RNA polymerase
   2320..2477    +  CDS            lacZα (fragment): LacZα fragment of β-galactosidase; lacZ fragment
   2481..2909    +  rep_origin     f1 ori (sequence partly withheld): f1 bacteriophage origin of replication; arrow indicates direction of (+) strand synthesis
   2937..2989    -  misc_feature   bom (fragment): basis of mobility region from pBR322
   3020..3097    +  CDS            YO192_YEAST (fragment): Experimental evidence at protein level: Swiss-Prot protein existence level 1. From Saccharomyces cerevisiae (strain ATCC 204508 / S288c) (Baker's yeast).
   3237..3644    +  promoter       LEU2 promoter: S. cerevisiae LEU2
   3645..4739    +  CDS            LEU2: 3-isopropylmalate dehydrogenase, required for leucine biosynthesis; S. cerevisiae LEU2; yeast auxotrophic marker
   5101..5217    -  CDS            NFS1 (fragment): NFS1_YEAST - Also known as SPL1 From Saccharomyces cerevisiae (strain ATCC 204508 / S288c) (Baker's yeast).
   5216..5266    -  misc_feature   bom (fragment): basis of mobility region from pBR322
   5368..5403    -  CDS            rop (fragment): Rop protein, which maintains plasmids at low copy number; rop
   5472..5975    -  misc_feature   CEN/ARS: S. cerevisiae CEN6 centromere fused to an autonomously replicating sequence
   6012..6116    +  promoter       AmpR promoter: bla
   6117..6977    +  CDS            AmpR: β-lactamase; bla; confers resistance to ampicillin, carbenicillin, and related antibiotics
   7148..7736    +  rep_origin     ori: high-copy-number ColE1/pMB1/pBR322/pUC origin of replication
