[The description below was written by a language model from this plasmid's Addgene catalogue record and pLannotate feature annotations shown in this document.]
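Description:
sub2-1 pRS315 is a yeast–E. coli shuttle plasmid carrying a mutant allele of the Saccharomyces cerevisiae SUB2 gene (YDL084W) in the centromeric vector pRS315. In bacteria it is propagated through a ColE1/pUC-type origin and selected with ampicillin via the β-lactamase gene. In yeast it is maintained by a CEN6/ARS element, which gives stable, low-copy, chromosome-like segregation, and it is selected by leucine prototrophy through the LEU2 marker with its own promoter. The backbone also retains the pBluescript-derived features typical of the pRS series: an f1 origin for single-stranded DNA production, and a disrupted lacZα/multiple cloning site region flanked by T3 and T7 promoters along with the lac promoter and operator. Several short annotated fragments (RSF ori, lacI, bom, rop and neighbouring yeast ORFs around LEU2) appear to be partial matches to backbone sequence rather than functional elements.

The insert sits between the T3 and T7 promoters and contains the full SUB2 coding sequence with a few hundred base pairs of flanking sequence on each side. No promoter is annotated for it, and the record does not state whether expression is driven by native SUB2 regulatory sequence, although the flanking DNA would be consistent with that. SUB2 encodes an ATP-binding RNA helicase involved in spliceosome assembly, pre-mRNA splicing and, as part of the TREX complex, mRNA export. The record does not describe the sequence change that defines the sub2-1 allele. The depositor notes an additional L206S substitution whose effect on function is unknown. The associated work concerns genetic analysis of SUB2 as an essential spliceosomal ATPase and the bypass of its requirement by deletion of MUD2, so the plasmid is suited to supplying this mutant allele in yeast for such studies.
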