Addgene plasmid #111301: sub2-1 pRS315
Purpose: sub2-1 in pRS315
Depositing lab: Christine Guthrie. Depositing organization: University of California, San Francisco (UCSF). Publication: Deletion of MUD2, the yeast homolog of U2AF65, can bypass the requirement for sub2, an essential spliceosomal ATPase. Kistler AL, Guthrie C. Genes Dev. 2001 Jan 1;15(1):42-9. PubMed 11156604.
Backbone
  Vector backbone: pRS315
  Backbone size w/o insert (bp): 6018
  Vector type: Yeast Expression
  Selectable markers: LEU2
Growth in bacteria
  Bacterial resistance: Ampicillin, 100 μg/mL
  Growth temperature: 37°C
  Growth strain: DH5alpha
  Copy number: Low Copy
Gene/Insert
  Gene/Insert name: SUB2 (alt name: YDL084W)
  Species: S. cerevisiae (budding yeast)
  Mutation: sub2-1
Terms and licenses: Academic/Nonprofit Terms; Industry Terms: Not Available to Industry
Depositor comments: Additional mutation in plasmid L206S- Not sure if this will affect plasmid function.
How to cite: sub2-1 pRS315 was a gift from Christine Guthrie (Addgene plasmid # 111301 ; http://n2t.net/addgene:111301 ; RRID:Addgene_111301)
